>Addgene plasmid #47278 | TAL3559 | depositor partial sequence | sequence record 67365 | Insert sequence
ATGGACTACAAAGACCATGACGGTGATTATAAAGATCATGACATCGATTACAAGGATGACGATGACAAGA
TGGCCCCCAAGAAGAAGAGGAAGGTGGGCATTCACCGCGGGGTACCTATGGTGGACTTGAGGACACTCGG
TTATTCGCAACAGCAACAGGAGAAAATCAAGCCTAAGGTCAGGAGCACCGTCGCGCAACACCACGAGGCG
CTTGTGGGGCATGGCTTCACTCATGCGCATATTGTCGCGCTTTCACAGCACCCTGCGGCGCTTGGGACGG
TGGCTGTCAAATACCAAGATATGATTGCGGCCCTGCCCGAAGCCACGCACGAGGCAATTGTAGGGGTCGG
TAAACAGTGGTCGGGAGCGCGAGCACTTGAGGCGCTGCTGACTGTGGCGGGTGAGCTTAGGGGGCCTCCG
CTCCAGCTCGACACCGGGCAGCTGCTGAAGATCGCGAAGAGAGGGGGAGTAACAGCGGTAGAGGCAGTGC
ACGCCTGGCGCAATGCGCTCACCGGGGCCCCCTTGAACCTGACCCCAGACCAGGTAGTCGCAATCGCGAA
CAATAATGGGGGAAAGCAAGCCCTGGAAACCGTGCAAAGGTTGTTGCCGGTCCTTTGTCAAGACCACGGC
CTTACACCGGAGCAAGTCGTGGCCATTGCAAGCAATGGGGGTGGCAAACAGGCTCTTGAGACGGTTCAGA
GACTTCTCCCAGTTCTCTGTCAAGCCCACGGGCTGACTCCCGATCAAGTTGTAGCGATTGCGAATAACAA
TGGAGGGAAACAAGCATTGGAGACTGTCCAACGGCTCCTTCCCGTGTTGTGTCAAGCCCACGGTTTGACG
CCTGCACAAGTGGTCGCCATCGCCAGCCATGATGGCGGTAAGCAGGCGCTGGAAACAGTACAGCGCCTGC
TGCCTGTACTGTGCCAGGATCATGGACTGACCCCAGACCAGGTAGTCGCAATCGCGTCAAACGGAGGGGG
AAAGCAAGCCCTGGAAACCGTGCAAAGGTTGTTGCCGGTCCTTTGTCAAGACCACGGCCTTACACCGGAG
CAAGTCGTGGCCATTGCAAATAATAACGGTGGCAAACAGGCTCTTGAGACGGTTCAGAGACTTCTCCCAG
TTCTCTGTCAAGCCCACGGGCTGACTCCCGATCAAGTTGTAGCGATTGCGTCGCATGACGGAGGGAAACA
AGCATTGGAGACTGTCCAACGGCTCCTTCCCGTGTTGTGTCAAGCCCACGGTTTGACGCCTGCACAAGTG
GTCGCCATCGCCAGCCATGATGGCGGTAAGCAGGCGCTGGAAACAGTACAGCGCCTGCTGCCTGTACTGT
GCCAGGATCATGGACTGACCCCAGACCAGGTAGTCGCAATCGCGTCACATGACGGGGGAAAGCAAGCCCT
GGAAACCGTGCAAAGGTTGTTGCCGGTCCTTTGTCAAGACCACGGCCTTACACCGGAGCAAGTCGTGGCC
ATTGCAAGCAACATCGGTGGCAAACAGGCTCTTGAGACGGTTCAGAGACTTCTCCCAGTTCTCTGTCAAG
CCCACGGGCTGACTCCCGATCAAGTTGTAGCGATTGCGTCGCATGACGGAGGGAAACAAGCATTGGAGAC
TGTCCAACGGCTCCTTCCCGTGTTGTGTCAAGCCCACGGTTTGACGCCTGCACAAGTGGTCGCCATCGCC
AGCCATGATGGCGGTAAGCAGGCGCTGGAAACAGTACAGCGCCTGCTGCCTGTACTGTGCCAGGATCATG
GACTGACCCCAGACCAGGTAGTCGCAATCGCGTCAAACGGAGGGGGAAAGCAAGCCCTGGAAACCGTGCA
AAGGTTGTTGCCGGTCCTTTGTCAAGACCACGGCCTTACACCGGAGCAAGTCGTGGCCATTGCAAATAAT
AACGGTGGCAAACAGGCTCTTGAGACGGTTCAGAGACTTCTCCCAGTTCTCTGTCAAGCCCACGGGCTGA
CTCCCGATCAAGTTGTAGCGATTGCGTCCAACGGTGGAGGGAAACAAGCATTGGAGACTGTCCAACGGCT
CCTTCCCGTGTTGTGTCAAGCCCACGGTTTGACGCCTGCACAAGTGGTCGCCATCGCCTCCAATATTGGC
GGTAAGCAGGCGCTGGAAACAGTACAGCGCCTGCTGCCTGTACTGTGCCAGGATCATGGACTGACACCCG
AACAGGTGGTCGCCATTGCTAATAATAACGGAGGACGGCCAGCCTTGGAG
