>Addgene plasmid #47278 | TAL3559 | addgene partial sequence | sequence record 69284 | JDS-TALEN-F 5'-TAGGGGTCGGTAAACAGTGG-3'
CTGACTGTGGCGGGTGAGCTTAGGGGGCCTCCGCTCCAGCTCGACACCGGGCAGCTGCTGAAGATCGCGA
AGAGAGGGGGAGTAACAGCGGTAGAGGCAGTGCACGCCTGGCGCAATGCGCTCACCGGGGCCCCCTTGAA
CCTGACCCCAGACCAGGTAGTCGCAATCGCGAACAATAATGGGGGAAAGCAAGCCCTGGAAACCGTGCAA
AGGTTGTTGCCGGTCCTTTGTCAAGACCACGGCCTTACACCGGAGCAAGTCGTGGCCATTGCAAGCAATG
GGGGTGGCAAACAGGCTCTTGAGACGGTTCAGAGACTTCTCCCAGTTCTCTGTCAAGCCCACGGGCTGAC
TCCCGATCAAGTTGTAGCGATTGCGAATAACAATGGAGGGAAACAAGCATTGGAGACTGTCCAACGGCTC
CTTCCCGTGTTGTGTCAAGCCCACGGTTTGACGCCTGCACAAGTGGTCGCCATCGCCAGCCATGATGGCG
GTAAGCAGGCGCTGGAAACAGTACAGCGCCTGCTGCCTGTACTGTGCCAGGATCATGGACTGACCCCAGA
CCAGGTAGTCGCAATCGCGTCAAACGGAGGGGGAAAGCAAGCCCTGGAAACCGTGCAAAGGTTGTTGCCG
GTCCTTTGTCAAGACCACGGCCTTACACCGGAGCAAGTCGTGGCCATTGCAAATAATAACGGTGGCAAAC
AGGCTCTTGAGACGGTTCAGAGACTTCTCCCAGTTCTCTGTCAAGCCCACGGGCTGACTCCCGATCAAGT
TGTAGCGATTGCGTCGCATGACGGAGGGAAACAAGCATTGGAGACTGTCCAACGGCTCCTTCCCGTGTTG
TGTCAAGCCCACGGTTTGACGCCTGCACAAGTGGTCGCCATCGCCAGCCATGATGGCGGTAAGCAGGCGC
TGGAAACAGTACAGCGCCTGCTGC
