[The description below was written by a language model from this plasmid's Addgene catalogue record.]
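Description:
TAL3559 is a TALEN expression plasmid encoding the "right" monomer of a nuclease pair designed against the zebrafish (D. rerio) srf gene, part of a community-oriented set of zebrafish-targeting TALENs. It is built on the JDS74 backbone (about 6.4 kb without insert), a TALEN receiver vector classed as mammalian expression with a T7 promoter. The plasmid is maintained in E. coli at high copy number under ampicillin selection. The record does not name the origin of replication, and no feature table was provided.

The roughly 1.4 kb insert is an engineered array of TAL effector repeats specifying a defined 18-nucleotide half-site in srf. It was cloned between two BsmBI sites that were destroyed in the process, consistent with seamless type IIS assembly into the backbone's coding frame. The backbone supplies an N-terminal 3X FLAG tag for detection and a C-terminal wild-type FokI cleavage domain, so the finished open reading frame encodes a FLAG-tagged TALE–FokI fusion. A CMV promoter drives expression in transfected cells. The T7 designation indicates that the construct can also serve as a template for in vitro transcription, the usual way of producing TALEN mRNA for injection into zebrafish embryos. The use of a BGH reverse sequencing primer suggests a BGH polyadenylation region downstream, although the record does not list one.

Because FokI cuts only as a dimer, this plasmid is meant to be used with the matching left-half srf TALEN. The two proteins bind adjacent half-sites and make a double-strand break in the spacer between them, and error-prone repair of that break produces indels for targeted srf disruption.
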