Addgene plasmid #47278: TAL3559
Depositing lab: Keith Joung. Depositing organization: Massachusetts General Hospital. Publication: Targeted gene disruption in somatic zebrafish cells using engineered TALENs. Sander JD, Cade L, Khayter C, Reyon D, Peterson RT, Joung JK, Yeh JR. Nat Biotechnol. 2011 Aug 5;29(8):697-8. doi: 10.1038/nbt.1934. PubMed 21822241.
Backbone
  Vector backbone: JDS74
  Backbone manufacturer: Addgene plasmid #32288
  Backbone size w/o insert (bp): 6447
  Vector type: Mammalian Expression ; T7
Growth in bacteria
  Bacterial resistance: Ampicillin, 100 μg/mL
  Growth temperature: 37°C
  Growth strain: XL1 Blue
  Copy number: High Copy
Gene/Insert
  Gene/Insert name: ZebrafishCommunity-srf-right (alt name: srf)
  Species: D. rerio (zebrafish)
  Insert size (bp): 1430
  Promoter: CMV
  Tag / fusion protein: 3X Flag (N terminal on backbone); WT FOKI (C terminal on backbone)
  Cloning method: Restriction Enzyme; 5′ cloning site BsmBI (destroyed during cloning); 3′ cloning site BsmBI (destroyed during cloning)
  Sequencing primers: 5′ CMV-F; 3′ BGH-rev
Terms and licenses: Academic/Nonprofit Terms; Industry Terms: Not Available to Industry
Depositor comments: Target binding site: TGTGCTGCCCACCTGTAG It is strongly recommended that users perform a diagnostic digest to verify this plasmid prior to use. For example, a double digest of the plasmid with BamHI and KpnI should result in two bands at 2.3kb and 5.8kb.
How to cite: TAL3559 was a gift from Keith Joung (Addgene plasmid # 47278 ; http://n2t.net/addgene:47278 ; RRID:Addgene_47278)
